Addgene plasmid #192892: pHDR-FOXL2-T2A-tdTomato-PuroTK
Purpose: HDR donor for inserting FOXL2-T2A-tdTomato reporter
Depositing lab: George Church. Depositing organization: Harvard Medical School. Publication: Directed differentiation of human iPSCs to functional ovarian granulosa-like cells via transcription factor overexpression. Pierson Smela MD, Kramme CC, Fortuna PRJ, Adams JL, Su R, Dong E, Kobayashi M, Brixi G, Kavirayuni VS, Tysinger E, Kohman RE, Shioda T, Chatterjee P, Church GM. Elife. 2023 Feb 21;12:e83291. doi: 10.7554/eLife.83291. PubMed 36803359.
Backbone
  Vector backbone: pHDR-MC1-DTA
  Backbone size w/o insert (bp): 3021
  Vector type: CRISPR
  Selectable markers: Puromycin ; Thymidine kinase
Growth in bacteria
  Bacterial resistance: Ampicillin, 100 μg/mL
  Growth temperature: 37°C
  Growth strain: DH5alpha
  Copy number: High Copy
Gene/Insert
  Gene/Insert name: FOXL2-tdTomato
  Species: H. sapiens (human)
  Insert size (bp): 6056
  Mutation: T2A-tdTomato fluorescent reporter
  Entrez Gene: FOXL2 (a.k.a. BPES, BPES1, PFRK, PINTO, POF3)
  Promoter: PGK
  Cloning method: Gibson Cloning
Terms and licenses: Academic/Nonprofit Terms; Industry Terms: Not Available to Industry
Depositor comments: PuroTK selection marker is flanked by Rox sites and can be excised by Dre recombinase
How to cite: pHDR-FOXL2-T2A-tdTomato-PuroTK was a gift from George Church (Addgene plasmid # 192892 ; http://n2t.net/addgene:192892 ; RRID:Addgene_192892)
