[The description below was written by a language model from this plasmid's Addgene catalogue record and pLannotate feature annotations shown in this document.]
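Description:
pHDR-FOXL2-T2A-tdTomato-PuroTK is a homology-directed repair donor plasmid, built on the pHDR-MC1-DTA backbone, for CRISPR-assisted knock-in of a fluorescent reporter at the human FOXL2 locus. It is propagated in E. coli as a high-copy plasmid through a ColE1/pUC-type origin with ampicillin selection (AmpR under its own bla promoter).

The upstream homology region is annotated as a FOXL2 coding fragment. By the construct's design it is followed by a T2A peptide, although the feature table does not annotate the T2A separately, and then by the tdTomato coding sequence. After correct integration, the endogenous FOXL2 promoter should produce a single transcript from which FOXL2 and the red-orange tandem-dimer reporter are released as separate proteins, so fluorescence reports activity of this ovarian granulosa-cell transcription factor. Downstream lies a selection cassette in which the mouse PGK promoter drives a puromycin N-acetyltransferase fused to truncated HSV thymidine kinase, ending in a bGH polyadenylation signal. Puromycin allows positive selection of integrants. The depositor notes that the cassette is flanked by Rox sites and can be removed with Dre recombinase, after which thymidine kinase allows counter-selection with nucleoside analogues such as ganciclovir. The Rox sites are not annotated; short hits to a minimal FRT and an SV40 promoter flank the cassette where the Rox sites would be expected and may be partial matches to them. An unannotated stretch after the cassette presumably holds the downstream homology arm, though the record does not state this.

Outside the homology region, an HSV TK-derived promoter fragment drives diphtheria toxin fragment A, with SV40 small t intron and PGK poly(A) sequences, to select against random integration of the whole plasmid. The associated work concerns differentiation of human iPSCs into granulosa-like cells.
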