Features (pLannotate 1.2.2; 16 found; start..end, strand, type, name):
    171..1031    -  CDS            AmpR: β-lactamase; bla; confers resistance to ampicillin, carbenicillin, and related antibiotics
   1032..1136    -  promoter       AmpR promoter: bla
   1149..2219    +  CDS            FOXL2 (fragment): FOXL2_HUMAN - Experimental evidence at protein level: Swiss-Prot protein existence level 1. Transcriptional regulator. Critical factor essential for ovary differentiation and maintenance, and repression of the genetic program for somatic testis determination. Prevents trans- differentiation of ovary to testis through transcriptional repression of the Sertoli cell-promoting gene SOX9 (By similarity). Has apoptotic activity in ovarian cells. Suppresses ESR1-mediated transcription of PTGS2/COX2 stimulated by tamoxifen (By similarity). Is a regulator of CYP19 expression (By similarity). Participat
   2283..3710    +  CDS            tdTomato: tdTomato is a basic (constitutively fluorescent) orange fluorescent protein published in 2004, derived from Discosoma sp.. It is reported to be a somewhat slowly-maturing tandem dimer with low acid sensitivity.
   3752..3769    +  protein_bind   FRT (minimal) (fragment): supports FLP-mediated excision but not integration (Turan and Bode, 2011) FLP recombinase from the Saccharomyces cerevisiae 2μ plasmid
   3795..4294    +  promoter       PGK promoter: mouse phosphoglycerate kinase 1 promoter
   4319..4913    +  CDS            PuroR (fragment): puromycin N-acetyltransferase; pac from Streptomyces alboniger; confers resistance to puromycin
   4920..5915    +  CDS            ΔTK: truncated herpes simplex virus thymidine kinase (Salomon et al., 1995) confers sensitivity to nucleoside analogs such as acyclovir or ganciclovir
   5943..6167    +  polyA_signal   bGH poly(A) signal: bovine growth hormone polyadenylation signal
   6171..6192    +  promoter       SV40 promoter (fragment): SV40 enhancer and early promoter
   7346..7473    +  promoter       HSV TK promoter (fragment): herpes simplex virus thymidine kinase promoter
   7492..8064    +  CDS            DTA: diphtheria toxin fragment A; Corynebacterium diphtheriae tox
   8067..8139    +  CDS            small t antigen (fragment): SV40 (simian virus 40) small t antigen
   8141..8206    +  intron         small t intron: SV40 (simian virus 40) small t antigen intron
   8272..8485    +  polyA_signal   PGK poly(A) signal (fragment): mouse phosphoglycerate kinase 1 polyadenylation signal
   8489..9077    -  rep_origin     ori: high-copy-number ColE1/pMB1/pBR322/pUC origin of replication
>Addgene plasmid #192892 | pHDR-FOXL2-T2A-tdTomato-PuroTK | addgene full sequence | sequence record 376600 | Addgene NGS Result
GAAGATCCTTTGATCTTTTCTACGGGGTCTGACGCTCAGTGGAACGAAAACTCACGTTAAGGGATTTTGG
TCATGAGATTATCAAAAAGGATCTTCACCTAGATCCTTTTAAATTAAAAATGAAGTTTTAAATCAATCTA
AAGTATATATGAGTAAACTTGGTCTGACAGTTACCAATGCTTAATCAGTGAGGCACCTATCTCAGCGATC
TGTCTATTTCGTTCATCCATAGTTGCCTGACTCCCCGTCGTGTAGATAACTACGATACGGGAGGGCTTAC
CATCTGGCCCCAGTGCTGCAATGATACCGCGAGACCCACGCTCACCGGCTCCAGATTTATCAGCAATAAA
CCAGCCAGCCGGAAGGGCCGAGCGCAGAAGTGGTCCTGCAACTTTATCCGCCTCCATCCAGTCTATTAAT
TGTTGCCGGGAAGCTAGAGTAAGTAGTTCGCCAGTTAATAGTTTGCGCAACGTTGTTGCCATTGCTACAG
GCATCGTGGTGTCACGCTCGTCGTTTGGTATGGCTTCATTCAGCTCCGGTTCCCAACGATCAAGGCGAGT
TACATGATCCCCCATGTTGTGCAAAAAAGCGGTTAGCTCCTTCGGTCCTCCGATCGTTGTCAGAAGTAAG
TTGGCCGCAGTGTTATCACTCATGGTTATGGCAGCACTGCATAATTCTCTTACTGTCATGCCATCCGTAA
GATGCTTTTCTGTGACTGGTGAGTACTCAACCAAGTCATTCTGAGAATAGTGTATGCGGCGACCGAGTTG
CTCTTGCCCGGCGTCAATACGGGATAATACCGCGCCACATAGCAGAACTTTAAAAGTGCTCATCATTGGA
AAACGTTCTTCGGGGCGAAAACTCTCAAGGATCTTACCGCTGTTGAGATCCAGTTCGATGTAACCCACTC
GTGCACCCAACTGATCTTCAGCATCTTTTACTTTCACCAGCGTTTCTGGGTGAGCAAAAACAGGAAGGCA
AAATGCCGCAAAAAAGGGAATAAGGGCGACACGGAAATGTTGAATACTCATACTCTTCCTTTTTCAATAT
TATTGAAGCATTTATCAGGGTTATTGTCTCATGAGCGGATACATATTTGAATGTATTTAGAAAAATAAAC
AAATAGGGGTTCCGCGCACATTTCCCCGACCGGTCGCACAGTCAAGGAGCCAGAAGGGCCGCCGCCGAGC
CCAGGCAAGGGCGGTGGGGGTGGCGGCGGGACAGCCCCGGAGAAGCCGGACCCGGCGCAGAAGCCCCCGT
ACTCGTACGTGGCGCTCATCGCCATGGCGATCCGCGAGAGCGCGGAGAAGAGGCTCACGCTGTCCGGCAT
CTACCAGTACATCATCGCGAAGTTCCCGTTCTACGAGAAGAATAAGAAGGGCTGGCAAAATAGCATCCGC
CACAACCTCAGCCTCAACGAGTGCTTCATCAAGGTGCCGCGCGAGGGCGGCGGCGAGCGCAAGGGCAACT
ACTGGACGCTGGACCCGGCCTGCGAAGACATGTTCGAGAAGGGCAACTACCGGCGCCGCCGCCGCATGAA
GAGGCCCTTCCGGCCGCCGCCCGCGCACTTCCAGCCCGGCAAGGGGCTCTTCGGGGCCGGAGGCGCCGCA
GGCGGGTGCGGCGTGGCGGGCGCCGGGGCCGACGGCTACGGCTACCTGGCGCCCCCCAAGTACCTGCAGT
CTGGCTTCCTCAACAACTCGTGGCCGCTACCGCAGCCTCCCTCACCCATGCCCTATGCCTCCTGCCAGAT
GGCGGCAGCCGCAGCGGCTGCAGCAGCTGCGGCTGCAGCCGCGGGCCCCGGTAGCCCTGGCGCGGCCGCT
GTGGTCAAGGGGCTGGCGGGCCCGGCCGCCTCGTACGGGCCGTACACACGCGTGCAGAGCATGGCGCTGC
CCCCCGGCGTAGTGAACTCGTACAATGGCCTGGGAGGCCCGCCGGCCGCACCCCCGCCTCCGCCGCACCC
CCACCCGCATCCGCACGCACACCATCTGCACGCGGCCGCCGCACCGCCGCCTGCCCCACCGCACCACGGG
GCCGCCGCGCCGCCGCCGGGCCAGCTCAGCCCTGCCAGCCCAGCCACCGCCGCGCCCCCGGCGCCCGCGC
CCACCAGTGCGCCGGGCCTGCAGTTCGCTTGTGCCCGGCAGCCCGAGCTCGCCATGATGCATTGCTCTTA
CTGGGACCACGACAGCAAGACCGGCGCGCTGCATTCGCGCCTCGATCTCGGCTCTGGCGAGGGCAGAGGA
AGTCTGCTAACATGCGGTGACGTCGAGGAGAATCCTGGCCCAATGGTGAGCAAGGGCGAGGAGGTCATCA
AAGAGTTCATGCGCTTCAAGGTGCGCATGGAGGGCTCCATGAACGGCCACGAGTTCGAGATCGAGGGCGA
GGGCGAGGGCCGCCCCTACGAGGGCACCCAGACCGCCAAGCTGAAGGTGACCAAGGGCGGCCCCCTGCCC
TTCGCCTGGGACATCCTGTCCCCCCAGTTCATGTACGGCTCCAAGGCGTACGTGAAGCACCCCGCCGACA
TCCCCGATTACAAGAAGCTGTCCTTCCCCGAGGGCTTCAAGTGGGAGCGCGTGATGAACTTCGAGGACGG
CGGTCTGGTGACCGTGACCCAGGACTCCTCCCTGCAGGACGGCACGCTGATCTACAAGGTGAAGATGCGC
GGCACCAACTTCCCCCCCGACGGCCCCGTAATGCAGAAGAAGACCATGGGCTGGGAGGCCTCCACCGAGC
GCCTGTACCCCCGCGACGGCGTGCTGAAGGGCGAGATCCACCAGGCCCTGAAGCTGAAGGACGGCGGCCA
CTACCTGGTGGAGTTCAAGACCATCTACATGGCCAAGAAGCCCGTGCAACTGCCCGGCTACTACTACGTG
GACACCAAGCTGGACATCACCTCCCACAACGAGGACTACACCATCGTGGAACAGTACGAGCGCTCCGAGG
GCCGCCACCACCTGTTCCTGGGGCATGGCACCGGCAGCACCGGCAGCGGCAGCTCCGGCACCGCCTCCTC
CGAGGACAACAACATGGCCGTCATCAAAGAGTTCATGCGCTTCAAGGTGCGCATGGAGGGCTCCATGAAC
GGCCACGAGTTCGAGATCGAGGGCGAGGGCGAGGGCCGCCCCTACGAGGGCACCCAGACCGCCAAGCTGA
AGGTGACCAAGGGCGGCCCCCTGCCCTTCGCCTGGGACATCCTGTCCCCCCAGTTCATGTACGGCTCCAA
GGCGTACGTGAAGCACCCCGCCGACATCCCCGATTACAAGAAGCTGTCCTTCCCCGAGGGCTTCAAGTGG
GAGCGCGTGATGAACTTCGAGGACGGCGGTCTGGTGACCGTGACCCAGGACTCCTCCCTGCAGGACGGCA
CGCTGATCTACAAGGTGAAGATGCGCGGCACCAACTTCCCCCCCGACGGCCCCGTAATGCAGAAGAAGAC
CATGGGCTGGGAGGCCTCCACCGAGCGCCTGTACCCCCGCGACGGCGTGCTGAAGGGCGAGATCCACCAG
GCCCTGAAGCTGAAGGACGGCGGCCACTACCTGGTGGAGTTCAAGACCATCTACATGGCCAAGAAGCCCG
TGCAACTGCCCGGCTACTACTACGTGGACACCAAGCTGGACATCACCTCCCACAACGAGGACTACACCAT
CGTGGAACAGTACGAGCGCTCCGAGGGCCGCCACCACCTGTTCCTGTACGGCATGGACGAGCTGTACAAG
TAATAACTTTAAATAATGCCAATTATTTAAAGTTACATATGAGAAAGTATAGGAACTTCAGCTTGATATC
GAATTAATTCTACCGGGTAGGGGAGGCGCTTTTCCCAAGGCAGTCTGGAGCATGCGCTTTAGCAGCCCCG
CTGGGCACTTGGCGCTACACAAGTGGCCTCTGCCCTCGCACACATTCCACATCCACCGGTAGGCGCCAAC
CGGCTCCGTTCTTTGGTGGCCCCTTCGCGCCACCTTCTACTCCTCCCCTAGTCAGGAAGTTCCCCCCCGC
CCCGCAGCTCGCGTCGTGCAGGACGTGACAAATGGAAGTAGCACGTCTCACTAGTCTCGTGCAGATGGAC
AGCACCGCTGAGCAATGGAAGCGGGTAGGCCTTTGGGGCAGCGGCCAATAGCAGCTTTGCTCCTTCGCTT
TCTGGGCTCAGAGGCTGGGAAGGGGTGGGTCCGGGGGCGGGCTCAGGGGCGGGCTCAGGGGCGGGGCGGG
CGCCCGAAGGTCCTCCGGAGGCCCGGCATTCTGCACGCTTCAAAAGCGCACGTCTGCCGCGCTGTTCTCC
TCTTCCTCATCTCCGGGCCTTTCGACCTGCAGCCAACGCCACCATGGGGACCGAGTACAAGCCCACGGTG
CGCCTCGCCACCCGCGACGACGTCCCCCGGGCCGTACGCACCCTCGCCGCCGCGTTCGCCGACTACCCCG
CCACGCGCCACACCGTCGACCCGGACCGCCACATCGAGCGGGTCACCGAGCTGCAAGAACTCTTCCTCAC
GCGCGTCGGGCTCGACATCGGCAAGGTGTGGGTCGCGGACGACGGCGCCGCGGTGGCGGTCTGGACCACG
CCGGAGAGCGTCGAAGCGGGGGCGGTGTTCGCCGAGATCGGCCCGCGCATGGCCGAGTTGAGCGGTTCCC
GGCTGGCCGCGCAGCAACAGATGGAAGGCCTCCTGGCGCCGCACCGGCCCAAGGAGCCCGCGTGGTTCCT
GGCCACCGTCGGCGTCTCGCCCGACCACCAGGGCAAGGGTCTGGGCAGCGCCGTCGTGCTCCCCGGAGTG
GAGGCGGCCGAGCGCGCCGGGGTGCCCGCCTTCCTGGAGACCTCCGCGCCCCGCAACCTCCCCTTCTACG
AGCGGCTCGGCTTCACCGTCACCGCCGACGTCGAGGTGCCCGAAGGACCGCGCACCTGGTGCATGACCCG
CAAGCCCGGTGCCGGATCCATGCCCACGCTACTGCGGGTTTATATAGACGGTCCTCACGGGATGGGGAAA
ACCACCACCACGCAACTGCTGGTGGCCCTGGGTTCGCGCGACGATATCGTCTACGTACCCGAGCCGATGA
CTTACTGGCAGGTGCTGGGGGCTTCCGAGACAATCGCGAACATCTACACCACACAACACCGCCTCGACCA
GGGTGAGATATCGGCCGGGGACGCGGCGGTGGTAATGACAAGCGCCCAGATAACAATGGGCATGCCTTAT
GCCGTGACCGACGCCGTTCTGGCTCCTCATATCGGGGGGGAGGCTGGGAGCTCACATGCCCCGCCCCCGG
CCCTCACCCTCATCTTCGACCGCCATCCCATCGCCGCCCTCCTGTGCTACCCGGCCGCGCGATACCTTAT
GGGCAGCATGACCCCCCAGGCCGTGCTGGCGTTCGTGGCCCTCATCCCGCCGACCTTGCCCGGCACAAAC
ATCGTGTTGGGGGCCCTTCCGGAGGACAGACACATCGACCGCCTGGCCAAACGCCAGCGCCCCGGCGAGC
GGCTTGACCTGGCTATGCTGGCCGCGATTCGCCGCGTTTACGGGCTGCTTGCCAATACGGTGCGGTATCT
GCAGGGCGGCGGGTCGTGGCGGGAGGATTGGGGACAGCTTTCGGGGACGGCCGTGCCGCCCCAGGGTGCC
GAGCCCCAGAGCAACGCGGGCCCACGACCCCATATCGGGGACACGTTATTTACCCTGTTTCGGGCCCCCG
AGTTGCTGGCCCCCAACGGCGACCTGTACAACGTGTTTGCCTGGGCCTTGGACGTCTTGGCCAAACGCCT
CCGTCCCATGCACGTCTTTATCCTGGATTACGACCAATCGCCCGCCGGCTGCCGGGACGCCCTGCTGCAA
CTTACCTCCGGGATGGTCCAGACCCACGTCACCACCCCCGGCTCCATACCGACGATCTGCGACCTGGCGC
GCACGTTTGCCCGGGAGATGGGGGAGGCTAACTGAGCTCTAGAGCTCGCTGATCAGCCTCGACTGTGCCT
TCTAGTTGCCAGCCATCTGTTGTTTGCCCCTCCCCCGTGCCTTCCTTGACCCTGGAAGGTGCCACTCCCA
CTGTCCTTTCCTAATAAAATGAGGAAATTGCATCGCATTGTCTGAGTAGGTGTCATTCTATTCTGGGGGG
TGGGGTGGGGCAGGACAGCAAGGGGGAGGATTGGGAAGACAATAGCAGGCATGCTGGGGATGCGGTGGGC
TCTATGGCTTCTGAGGCGGAAAGAACCAGCTGGGGCTCGACATACTAGAGTACTTAACTTTAAATAATGC
CAATTATTTAAAGTTAGGCGCGCCGATATCTAGCACCGCATGCCGGTGCAGACGGATGCGAGGATGCAGG
GACGCGCGACGCCGGCCCCGGTCGCAGCCGACGACGCCGCCGCCAGCCTGACCTCACACCCTCTGGGCCC
GCCTCTGGAGCCAGCGCCCAGGGTCCCTCTGTGCTTTTTCGCTTTCCTAAGCTCCTGTCGCTCCTCTTTG
TCCCCTCAGTTTATGTCCTCCTGTGCTCACCTCCCTGACCTCTGTGACCTTGCACTCCCCTGGCCTGAAG
CTGCCTCTCTGCGCGCTTTCTACTGGGCTCGTCTCTTTCCGGAGCCCCAGCGTCTCCTGCCCAAATTCAC
CGCGGAAAGGGCCCGGGGCGGAGGTGCGACCGGGCGTCGGCAGCGCAGACCTCTTGGCCTTCTCTCACAG
GTCGGTGCGCTCGCTCTCCGCGTTCCCCGCCCGACTGCCGTGCAGTCCATGGCTAGACGCGCCGGACAGG
ACTGATGGCGGGACCGCGCTGCCCGAGAAAGGGACGGACCAATACGTGTGTTTGCTCCGCGAACCCTCTT
GAAGCTGTTCAGAAGCCGCTTGCCGCGGGGCCCACTAGGCGGGGCGGGGGTTGGGACCCAGCGGGAGCCG
GGGCAGCCTGGCTCCACGGCCTGTACTCGGTTTACACCGCGGGCGGGCGCGGAGGGAGGCTGCGTTTCCT
CCGCTATCAGTCCCGTCGCTTCGGGCACCTCCGGGCCCCGGCGGCTGGCTAATGTTTTGTTTGAAAGATC
GGTGGAACTTTTTAAGAGAGTATTTAAAAAAAAAAAAAGGAAAAAAAATTCACCGGGCAACCGGGGAAGT
ATTGTGGCCTTGGAGTTTGCTAAATCCAAATATGAAAATCAAAAGCTTTAGTATTCCTCATCTTCTCTTC
TGGAAGATTTGCGTTAGAGTTTTTGTTGGGCCTTCAAAAAGCTGTGTTCACCTCCAGATCTTGTCAGTGT
GGTTTTCAAGAGGAAGCAAAAAGCCTCTCCACCCAGGCCTGGAATGTTTCCACCCAATGTCGAGCAGTGT
GGTTTTGCAAGAGGAAGCAAAAAGCCTCTCCACCCAGGCCTGGAATGTTTCCACCCAATGTCGAGCAAAC
CCCGCCCAGCGTCTTGTCATTGGCGAATTCGAACACGCAGATGCAGTCGGGGCGGCGCGGTCCCAGGTCC
ACTTCGCATATTAAGGTGACGCGTGTGGCCTCGAACACCGAGCGACCCTGCAGGTCCTCGCCATGGATCC
TGATGATGTTGTTGATTCTTCTAAATCTTTTGTGATGGAAAACTTTTCTTCGTACCACGGGACTAAACCT
GGTTATGTAGATTCCATTCAAAAAGGTATACAAAAGCCAAAATCTGGTACACAAGGAAATTATGACGATG
ATTGGAAAGGGTTTTATAGTACCGACAATAAATACGACGCTGCGGGATACTCTGTAGATAATGAAAACCC
GCTCTCTGGAAAAGCTGGAGGCGTGGTCAAAGTGACGTATCCAGGACTGACGAAGGTTCTCGCACTAAAA
GTGGATAATGCCGAAACTATTAAGAAAGAGTTAGGTTTAAGTCTCACTGAACCGTTGATGGAGCAAGTCG
GAACGGAAGAGTTTATCAAAAGGTTCGGTGATGGTGCTTCGCGTGTAGTGCTCAGCCTTCCCTTCGCTGA
GGGGAGTTCTAGCGTTGAATATATTAATAACTGGGAACAGGCGAAAGCGTTAAGCGTAGAACTTGAGATT
AATTTTGAAACCCGTGGAAAACGTGGCCAAGATGCGATGTATGAGTATATGGCTCAAGCCTGTGCAGGAA
ATCGTGTCAGGCGATCTCTTTGTGAAGGAACCTTACTTCTGTGGTGTGACATAATTGGACAAACTACCTA
CAGAGATTTAAAGCTCTAAGGTAAATATAAAATTTTTAAGTGTATAATGTGTTAAACTACTGATTCTAAT
TGTTTGTGTATTTTAGATTCCAACCTATGGAACTGATGAATGGGAGCAGTGGTGGAATGCAGATCCACTA
GAGTCGAGGGATGCAGAAATTGATGATCTATTAAACAATAAAGATGTCCACTAAAATGGAAGTTTTTCCT
GTCATACTTTGTTAAGAAGGGTGAGAACAGAGTACCTACATTTTGAATGGAAGGATTGGAGCTACGGGGG
TGGGGGTGGGGTGGGATTAGATAAATGCCTGCTCTTTACTGAAGGCTCTTTACTATTGCTTTATGATAAT
GTTTCATAGTTGGATGTTTTTCCATAGGCTCCGCCCCCCTGACGAGCATCACAAAAATCGACGCTCAAGT
CAGAGGTGGCGAAACCCGACAGGACTATAAAGATACCAGGCGTTTCCCCCTGGAAGCTCCCTCGTGCGCT
CTCCTGTTCCGACCCTGCCGCTTACCGGATACCTGTCCGCCTTTCTCCCTTCGGGAAGCGTGGCGCTTTC
TCATAGCTCACGCTGTAGGTATCTCAGTTCGGTGTAGGTCGTTCGCTCCAAGCTGGGCTGTGTGCACGAA
CCCCCCGTTCAGCCCGACCGCTGCGCCTTATCCGGTAACTATCGTCTTGAGTCCAACCCGGTAAGACACG
ACTTATCGCCACTGGCAGCAGCCACTGGTAACAGGATTAGCAGAGCGAGGTATGTAGGCGGTGCTACAGA
GTTCTTGAAGTGGTGGCCTAACTACGGCTACACTAGAAGAACAGTATTTGGTATCTGCGCTCTGCTGAAG
CCAGTTACCTTCGGAAAAAGAGTTGGTAGCTCTTGATCCGGCAAACAAACCACCGCTGGTAGCGGTGGTT
TTTTTGTTTGCAAGCAGCAGATTACGCGCAGAAAAAAAGGATCTCAA
